Addgene plasmid #46140: pFT1.2
Purpose: Tol2-based FlExTrap vector. mCherry is in the "+2" reading frame starting from the exon.
Depositing lab: Wenbiao Chen. Depositing organization: Vanderbilt University. Publication: Conditional control of gene function by an invertible gene trap in zebrafish. Ni TT, Lu J, Zhu M, Maddison LA, Boyd KL, Huskey L, Ju B, Hesselson D, Zhong TP, Page-McCaw PS, Stainier DY, Chen W. Proc Natl Acad Sci U S A. 2012 Sep 18;109(38):15389-94. Epub 2012 Aug 20. 10.1073/pnas.1206131109 PubMed 22908272.
Backbone
  Vector backbone: pBluescript II KS+
  Backbone manufacturer: stratagene
  Total vector size (bp): 6131
  Vector type: Cre/Lox ; mutagenic gene trap for zebrafish
Growth in bacteria
  Bacterial resistance: Ampicillin, 100 μg/mL
  Growth temperature: 37°C
  Growth strain: DH5alpha
  Copy number: High Copy
Gene/Insert
  Gene/Insert name: mCherry
  Insert size (bp): 3900
  Cloning method: Restriction Enzyme; 5′ cloning site DraIII (unknown if destroyed); 3′ cloning site SpeI (not destroyed)
  Sequencing primers: 5′ mCherryR; 3′ M13 R
Terms and licenses: Academic/Nonprofit Terms; Industry Terms: Not Available to Industry
Depositor comments: mCherry is in the "+2" reading frame starting from the exon. This is a Tol2-based FlExTrap vector. It consists of a highly mutagenic gene trap contained within the FlEx cassette that can be stably inverted by both Cre and Flp recombinases. FRT/F3 and loxP/lox5171 are incompatible recombination sites used for the Flp and Cre recombinases, respectively, to stably invert the cassette. The reporter gene, mCherry, has its own initiation codon.
How to cite: pFT1.2 was a gift from Wenbiao Chen (Addgene plasmid # 46140 ; http://n2t.net/addgene:46140 ; RRID:Addgene_46140)
