[The description below was written by a language model from this plasmid's Addgene catalogue record and pLannotate feature annotations shown in this document.]
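Description:
pFT1.2 is a Tol2 transposon-based "FlExTrap" vector, a conditional, mutagenic gene trap for zebrafish built in the pBluescript II KS+ backbone. It is maintained in E. coli as a high-copy plasmid through the ColE1/pUC-type origin and selected with ampicillin via the β-lactamase gene. Residual backbone elements include a partial M13/f1 origin, the lac promoter/operator region and a T3 promoter. The catalogue lists a total size of 6131 bp, whereas the depositor's full sequence used for annotation is 6663 nt; the record does not explain this difference. The Tol2 arms themselves are not labelled in the feature table, although the medaka tyrosinase fragment called next to the backbone may mark one transposon end, since Tol2 was originally found in that locus.

The trap consists of an adenovirus-derived splice acceptor followed by mCherry, which carries its own start codon and sits in the "+2" reading frame relative to the trapped exon. This suggests the plasmid is one of a set of reading-frame variants. Downstream lie five tandem bovine growth hormone polyadenylation signals, presumably to enforce strong transcript termination and thus high mutagenicity. When the cassette integrates in an intron in the correct orientation, the upstream exon splices into mCherry, truncating the endogenous transcript and reporting the gene's expression in red.

The cassette is flanked by inverted pairs of heterotypic sites: loxP and lox5171 for Cre, and FRT and F3 for Flp (F3 is not separately annotated). Because the two sites in each pair are incompatible, each recombinase can flip the trap stably. This allows the insertion to be switched between mutagenic and non-mutagenic orientations, supporting conditional gene inactivation or rescue.
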