Features (pLannotate 1.2.2; 32 found; start..end, strand, type, name):
      7..228     -  rep_origin     M13 ori (fragment) (sequence partly withheld): M13 bacteriophage origin of replication; arrow indicates direction of (+) strand synthesis
    228..515     +  CDS            tyr (fragment) (sequence partly withheld): TYRO_ORYLA - Also known as tyro. Experimental evidence at transcript level: Swiss-Prot protein existence level 2. This is a copper-containing oxidase that functions in the formation of pigments such as melanins and other polyphenolic compounds. From Oryzias latipes (Japanese rice fish) (Japanese killifish).
   1056..1089    +  protein_bind   lox5171: Cre-mediated recombination occurs in the 8-bp core sequence (GTACACAT). lox5171 sites are compatible with each other, but incompatible with loxP or loxN sites (Lee and Saito, 1988). Cre recombinase
   1136..1169    +  protein_bind   loxP: Cre-mediated recombination occurs in the 8-bp core sequence (GCATACAT). Cre recombinase
   1260..1307    +  protein_bind   FRT: FLP-mediated recombination occurs in the 8-bp core sequence TCTAGAAA (Turan and Bode, 2011). FLP recombinase from the Saccharomyces cerevisiae 2μ plasmid
   1375..1392    +  misc_feature   Ad SA (fragment): adenovirus major late transcript splice acceptor (Friedrich and Soriano, 1991)
   1413..2120    +  CDS            mCherry: mCherry is a basic (constitutively fluorescent) red fluorescent protein published in 2004, derived from Discosoma sp.. It is reported to be a very rapidly-maturing monomer with low acid sensitivity.
   2124..2148    -  misc_feature   MCS (fragment): pBluescript multiple cloning site
   2164..2388    +  polyA_signal   bGH poly(A) signal: bovine growth hormone polyadenylation signal
   2392..2410    +  promoter       SV40 promoter (fragment): SV40 enhancer and early promoter
   2431..2655    +  polyA_signal   bGH poly(A) signal: bovine growth hormone polyadenylation signal
   2659..2677    +  promoter       SV40 promoter (fragment): SV40 enhancer and early promoter
   2717..2741    +  CDS            mClover3 (fragment): bright green-yellow fluorescent protein derived from mClover2, with improved photostability (Bajar et al., 2003) mammalian codon-optimized
   2742..2766    -  misc_feature   MCS (fragment): pBluescript multiple cloning site
   2782..3006    +  polyA_signal   bGH poly(A) signal: bovine growth hormone polyadenylation signal
   3010..3028    +  promoter       SV40 promoter (fragment): SV40 enhancer and early promoter
   3049..3273    +  polyA_signal   bGH poly(A) signal: bovine growth hormone polyadenylation signal
   3277..3295    +  promoter       SV40 promoter (fragment): SV40 enhancer and early promoter
   3356..3580    +  polyA_signal   bGH poly(A) signal: bovine growth hormone polyadenylation signal
   3584..3602    +  promoter       SV40 promoter (fragment): SV40 enhancer and early promoter
   3687..3720    -  protein_bind   FRT (minimal): supports FLP-mediated excision but not integration (Turan and Bode, 2011) FLP recombinase from the Saccharomyces cerevisiae 2μ plasmid
   3747..3780    -  protein_bind   lox5171: Cre-mediated recombination occurs in the 8-bp core sequence (GTACACAT). lox5171 sites are compatible with each other, but incompatible with loxP or loxN sites (Lee and Saito, 1988). Cre recombinase
   3827..3860    -  protein_bind   loxP: Cre-mediated recombination occurs in the 8-bp core sequence (GCATACAT). Cre recombinase
   4426..4466    -  misc_feature   MCS (fragment): pBluescript multiple cloning site
   4479..4497    -  promoter       T3 promoter: promoter for bacteriophage T3 RNA polymerase
   4542..4558    -  protein_bind   lac operator: The lac repressor binds to the lac operator to inhibit transcription in E. coli. This inhibition can be relieved by adding lactose or isopropyl-β-D-thiogalactopyranoside (IPTG). lac repressor encoded by lacI
   4566..4596    -  promoter       lac promoter: promoter for the E. coli lac operon
   4611..4632    -  protein_bind   CAP binding site: CAP binding activates transcription in the presence of cAMP. E. coli catabolite activator protein
   4645..4737    -  CDS            lacI (fragment): lac repressor; lacI; The lac repressor binds to the lac operator to inhibit transcription in E. coli. This inhibition can be relieved by adding lactose or isopropyl-β-D-thiogalactopyranoside (IPTG).
   4920..5508    -  rep_origin     ori: high-copy-number ColE1/pMB1/pBR322/pUC origin of replication
   5679..6539    -  CDS            AmpR: β-lactamase; bla; confers resistance to ampicillin, carbenicillin, and related antibiotics
   6540..6644    -  promoter       AmpR promoter: bla
>Addgene plasmid #46140 | pFT1.2 | depositor full sequence | sequence record 64920 | pFT1.2 sequence 6663 bps
CCACCTAAATTGTAAGCGTTAATATTTTGTTAAAATTCGCGTTAAATTTTTGTTAAATCAGCTCATTTTT
TAACCAATAGGCCGAAATCGGCAAAATCCCTTATAAATCAAAAGAATAGACCGAGATAGGGT
[37 nt withheld, positions 133-169]
AAAGAACGTGGACTCCAACGTCAAAGG
[32 nt withheld, positions 197-228]
GCTGGCTAAGAACTCATCAGCCTCCCCGGTCCATCTACCCACGTACCAATGCACCAATTGGCCACAATGA
CGGCTACTACATGGTGCCATTCCTTCCTCTTTATAGGAATGGAGACTACCTCCTGTCCAACAAGGCTCTT
GGATACGAGTACGCCTACCTGTTGGACCCAGGTCATTGCACAACACCAGAAATGCCCTCTGATCTGCAAA
AGACGTGAATATCTGTTCAGACACCCATATCCACTCTGTTCCACACAGGTCAGAGGTTTGTCCAGGAGTT
CTTGACAGAGGTGTAAAAAGTACTCAAAAATTTTACTCAAGTGAAAGTACAAGTACTTAGGGAAAATTTT
ACTCAATTAAAAGTAAAAGTATCTGGCTAGAATCTTACTTGAGTAAAAGTAAAAAAGTACTCCATTAAAA
TTGTACTTGAGTATTAAGGAAGTAAAAGTAAAAGCAAGAAAGAAAACTAGAGATTCTTGTTTAAGCTTTT
AATCTCAAAAAACATTAAATGAAATGCATACAAGGTTTTATCCTGCTTTAGAACTGTTTGTATTTAATTA
TCAAACTATAAGACAGACAATCTAATGCCAGTACACGCTACTCAAAGTTGTAAAACCTCAGATTTAACTT
CAGTAGAAGCTGATTCTCAAAATTGTTAGTGTCAAGCCTAGCTCTTTTGGGGCTGAAAAGCAATCCTGCA
GTGCTGAAAAGCCTCTCACAGGCAGCCGATGCGGGAAGAGGTGTATTAGTCTTGATAGAGAGGCTGCAAA
TAGCAGGAAACGTGAGCAGAGACTCCCTGGTGTCTGAAACACAGGCCAGATGGGCCCATAACTTCGTATA
GTACACATTATACGAAGTTATGGGTCGATGGTGAGATCTGGACTAGAGGGTCGATGGTGATGCTTGGATA
ACTTCGTATAGCATACATTATACGAAGTTATTAGGGATAACAGGGTAATGAAGTTCCTATTCCGAAGTTC
CTATTCTTCAAATAGTATAGGAACTTCGTGTGTGTGTGTGTGTGTGTGTGTGAAGTTCCTATTCCGAAGT
TCCTATTCTCTAGAAAGTATAGGAACTTCTCGAGACTAATCCGGAGTGTGTGTGTGTTTCTGACGTGTCT
CTCTCTTCCCTTTTTTTTTTCAGGTCGACAAACTCTTCGCGGTCGGAAGAAGAGAAGAACCACCATGGTG
AGCAAGGGCGAGGAGGATAACATGGCCATCATCAAGGAGTTCATGCGCTTCAAGGTGCACATGGAGGGCT
CCGTGAACGGCCACGAGTTCGAGATCGAGGGCGAGGGCGAGGGCCGCCCCTACGAGGGCACCCAGACCGC
CAAGCTGAAGGTGACCAAGGGTGGCCCCCTGCCCTTCGCCTGGGACATCCTGTCCCCTCAGTTCATGTAC
GGCTCCAAGGCCTACGTGAAGCACCCCGCCGACATCCCCGACTACTTGAAGCTGTCCTTCCCCGAGGGCT
TCAAGTGGGAGCGCGTGATGAACTTCGAGGACGGCGGCGTGGTGACCGTGACCCAGGACTCCTCCCTGCA
GGACGGCGAGTTCATCTACAAGGTGAAGCTGCGCGGCACCAACTTCCCCTCCGACGGCCCCGTAATGCAG
AAGAAGACCATGGGCTGGGAGGCCTCCTCCGAGCGGATGTACCCCGAGGACGGCGCCCTGAAGGGCGAGA
TCAAGCAGAGGCTGAAGCTGAAGGACGGCGGCCACTACGACGCTGAGGTCAAGACCACCTACAAGGCCAA
GAAGCCCGTGCAGCTGCCCGGCGCCTACAACGTCAACATCAAGTTGGACATCACCTCCCACAACGAGGAC
TACACCATCGTGGAACAGTACGAACGCGCCGAGGGCCGCCACTCCACCGGCGGCATGGACGAGCTGTACA
AGTAAAGCGGCCGCCACCGCGGTGGAGCTCGCTGATCAGCCTCGACTGTGCCTTCTAGTTGCCAGCCATC
TGTTGTTTGCCCCTCCCCCGTGCCTTCCTTGACCCTGGAAGGTGCCACTCCCACTGTCCTTTCCTAATAA
AATGAGGAAATTGCATCGCATTGTCTGAGTAGGTGTCATTCTATTCTGGGGGGTGGGGTGGGGCAGGACA
GCAAGGGGGAGGATTGGGAAGACAATAGCAGGCATGCTGGGGATGCGGTGGGCTCTATGGCTTCTGAGGC
GGAAAGAACCAGAAACCGCTGATCAGCCTCGACTGTGCCTTCTAGTTGCCAGCCATCTGTTGTTTGCCCC
TCCCCCGTGCCTTCCTTGACCCTGGAAGGTGCCACTCCCACTGTCCTTTCCTAATAAAATGAGGAAATTG
CATCGCATTGTCTGAGTAGGTGTCATTCTATTCTGGGGGGTGGGGTGGGGCAGGACAGCAAGGGGGAGGA
TTGGGAAGACAATAGCAGGCATGCTGGGGATGCGGTGGGCTCTATGGCTTCTGAGGCGGAAAGAACCAGG
ATCTAATACTCAAGTACAATTTTAATGGAGTTTAAGTTTGGCATGGACGAGCTGTACAAGTAAAGCGGCC
GCCACCGCGGTGGAGCTCGCTGATCAGCCTCGACTGTGCCTTCTAGTTGCCAGCCATCTGTTGTTTGCCC
CTCCCCCGTGCCTTCCTTGACCCTGGAAGGTGCCACTCCCACTGTCCTTTCCTAATAAAATGAGGAAATT
GCATCGCATTGTCTGAGTAGGTGTCATTCTATTCTGGGGGGTGGGGTGGGGCAGGACAGCAAGGGGGAGG
ATTGGGAAGACAATAGCAGGCATGCTGGGGATGCGGTGGGCTCTATGGCTTCTGAGGCGGAAAGAACCAG
AAACCGCTGATCAGCCTCGACTGTGCCTTCTAGTTGCCAGCCATCTGTTGTTTGCCCCTCCCCCGTGCCT
TCCTTGACCCTGGAAGGTGCCACTCCCACTGTCCTTTCCTAATAAAATGAGGAAATTGCATCGCATTGTC
TGAGTAGGTGTCATTCTATTCTGGGGGGTGGGGTGGGGCAGGACAGCAAGGGGGAGGATTGGGAAGACAA
TAGCAGGCATGCTGGGGATGCGGTGGGCTCTATGGCTTCTGAGGCGGAAAGAACCAGGATCTAATACTCA
AGTACAATTTTAATGGAGTTTAAGTTTAAACCGCTGATCAGCCTCGACTGTGCCTTCTAGTTGCCAGCCA
TCTGTTGTTTGCCCCTCCCCCGTGCCTTCCTTGACCCTGGAAGGTGCCACTCCCACTGTCCTTTCCTAAT
AAAATGAGGAAATTGCATCGCATTGTCTGAGTAGGTGTCATTCTATTCTGGGGGGTGGGGTGGGGCAGGA
CAGCAAGGGGGAGGATTGGGAAGACAATAGCAGGCATGCTGGGGATGCGGTGGGCTCTATGGCTTCTGAG
GCGGAAAGAACCAGGATCCGAAGTTCCTATACTATTTGAAGAATAGGAACTTCGGAATAGGAACTTCCTG
GCCTTGGGGGAGGGGGAGGCCAGAATGAGAAGTTCCTATACTTTCTAGAGAATAGGAACTTCTAACTATA
ACGGTCCTAAGGTAGCGAATAACTTCGTATAATGTGTACTATACGAAGTTATGGGTCGATGGTGATGCTT
GGCAATTCGGGTCGATGGTGAAGCTTGGATAACTTCGTATAATGTATGCTATACGAAGTTATGCTAGGAT
CAGATCTGCGAAGATACGGCCACGGGTGCTCTTGATCCTGTGGCTGATTTTGGACTGTGCTGCTCGCAGC
TGCTGATGAATCACATACTTCCTCCATTTTCTTCCACTGATTGACTGTTATAATTTCCCTAATTTCCAGG
TCAAGGTGCTGTGCATTGTGGTAATAGATGTGACATGACGTCACTTCCAAAGGACCAATGAACATGTCTG
ACCAATTTCATATAATGTGAAAACGATTTTCATAGGCAGAATAAATAACATTTAAATTAAACTGGGCATC
AGCGCAATTCAATTGGTTTGGTAATAGCAAGGGAAAATAGAATGAAGTGATCTCCAAAAAATAAGTACTT
TTTGACTGTAAATAAAATTGTAAGGAGTAAAAAGTACTTTTTTTTCTAAAAAAATGTAATTAAGTAAAAG
TAAAAGTATTGATTTTTAATTGTACTCAAGTAAAGTAAAAATCCCCAAAAATAATACTTAAGTACAGTAA
TCAAGTAAAATTACTCAAGTACTTTACACCTCTGGTTCTTGACCCCCTACCTTCAGCAAGCCCAGCAGAT
CCACTAGTTCTAGAGCGGCCGCCACCGCGGTGGAGCTCCAGCTTTTGTTCCCTTTAGTGAGGGTTAATTG
CGCGCTTGGCGTAATCATGGTCATAGCTGTTTCCTGTGTGAAATTGTTATCCGCTCACAATTCCACACAA
CATACGAGCCGGAAGCATAAAGTGTAAAGCCTGGGGTGCCTAATGAGTGAGCTAACTCACATTAATTGCG
TTGCGCTCACTGCCCGCTTTCCAGTCGGGAAACCTGTCGTGCCAGCTGCATTAATGAATCGGCCAACGCG
CGGGGAGAGGCGGTTTGCGTATTGGGCGCTCTTCCGCTTCCTCGCTCACTGACTCGCTGCGCTCGGTCGT
TCGGCTGCGGCGAGCGGTATCAGCTCACTCAAAGGCGGTAATACGGTTATCCACAGAATCAGGGGATAAC
GCAGGAAAGAACATGTGAGCAAAAGGCCAGCAAAAGGCCAGGAACCGTAAAAAGGCCGCGTTGCTGGCGT
TTTTCCATAGGCTCCGCCCCCCTGACGAGCATCACAAAAATCGACGCTCAAGTCAGAGGTGGCGAAACCC
GACAGGACTATAAAGATACCAGGCGTTTCCCCCTGGAAGCTCCCTCGTGCGCTCTCCTGTTCCGACCCTG
CCGCTTACCGGATACCTGTCCGCCTTTCTCCCTTCGGGAAGCGTGGCGCTTTCTCATAGCTCACGCTGTA
GGTATCTCAGTTCGGTGTAGGTCGTTCGCTCCAAGCTGGGCTGTGTGCACGAACCCCCCGTTCAGCCCGA
CCGCTGCGCCTTATCCGGTAACTATCGTCTTGAGTCCAACCCGGTAAGACACGACTTATCGCCACTGGCA
GCAGCCACTGGTAACAGGATTAGCAGAGCGAGGTATGTAGGCGGTGCTACAGAGTTCTTGAAGTGGTGGC
CTAACTACGGCTACACTAGAAGGACAGTATTTGGTATCTGCGCTCTGCTGAAGCCAGTTACCTTCGGAAA
AAGAGTTGGTAGCTCTTGATCCGGCAAACAAACCACCGCTGGTAGCGGTGGTTTTTTTGTTTGCAAGCAG
CAGATTACGCGCAGAAAAAAAGGATCTCAAGAAGATCCTTTGATCTTTTCTACGGGGTCTGACGCTCAGT
GGAACGAAAACTCACGTTAAGGGATTTTGGTCATGAGATTATCAAAAAGGATCTTCACCTAGATCCTTTT
AAATTAAAAATGAAGTTTTAAATCAATCTAAAGTATATATGAGTAAACTTGGTCTGACAGTTACCAATGC
TTAATCAGTGAGGCACCTATCTCAGCGATCTGTCTATTTCGTTCATCCATAGTTGCCTGACTCCCCGTCG
TGTAGATAACTACGATACGGGAGGGCTTACCATCTGGCCCCAGTGCTGCAATGATACCGCGAGACCCACG
CTCACCGGCTCCAGATTTATCAGCAATAAACCAGCCAGCCGGAAGGGCCGAGCGCAGAAGTGGTCCTGCA
ACTTTATCCGCCTCCATCCAGTCTATTAATTGTTGCCGGGAAGCTAGAGTAAGTAGTTCGCCAGTTAATA
GTTTGCGCAACGTTGTTGCCATTGCTACAGGCATCGTGGTGTCACGCTCGTCGTTTGGTATGGCTTCATT
CAGCTCCGGTTCCCAACGATCAAGGCGAGTTACATGATCCCCCATGTTGTGCAAAAAAGCGGTTAGCTCC
TTCGGTCCTCCGATCGTTGTCAGAAGTAAGTTGGCCGCAGTGTTATCACTCATGGTTATGGCAGCACTGC
ATAATTCTCTTACTGTCATGCCATCCGTAAGATGCTTTTCTGTGACTGGTGAGTACTCAACCAAGTCATT
CTGAGAATAGTGTATGCGGCGACCGAGTTGCTCTTGCCCGGCGTCAATACGGGATAATACCGCGCCACAT
AGCAGAACTTTAAAAGTGCTCATCATTGGAAAACGTTCTTCGGGGCGAAAACTCTCAAGGATCTTACCGC
TGTTGAGATCCAGTTCGATGTAACCCACTCGTGCACCCAACTGATCTTCAGCATCTTTTACTTTCACCAG
CGTTTCTGGGTGAGCAAAAACAGGAAGGCAAAATGCCGCAAAAAAGGGAATAAGGGCGACACGGAAATGT
TGAATACTCATACTCTTCCTTTTTCAATATTATTGAAGCATTTATCAGGGTTATTGTCTCATGAGCGGAT
ACATATTTGAATGTATTTAGAAAAATAAACAAATAGGGGTTCCGCGCACATTTCCCCGAAAAGTG
