>Addgene plasmid #46140 | pFT1.2 | addgene partial sequence | sequence record 66233 | mCherry-R 5'-TTGGTCACCTTCAGCTTGG-3'
CGCCCTCGCCCTCGATCTCGAACTCGTGGCCGTTCACGGAGCCCTCCATGTGCACCTTGAAGCGCATGAA
CTCCTTGATGATGGCCATGTTATCCTCCTCGCCCTTGCTCACCATGGTGGTTCTTCTCTTCTTCCGACCG
CGAAGAGTTTGTCGACCTGAAAAAAAAAAGGGAAGAGAGAGACACGTCAGAAACACACACACACTCCGGA
TTAGTCTCGAGAAGTTCCTATACTTTCTAGAGAATAGGAACTTCGGAATAGGAACTTCACACACACACAC
ACACACACACACGAAGTTCCTATACTATTTGAAGAATAGGAACTTCGGAATAGGAACTTCATTACCCTGT
TATCCCTAATAACTTCGTATAATGTATGCTATACGAAGTTATCCAAGCATCACCATCGACCCTCTAGTCC
AGATCTCACCATCGACCCATAACTTCGTATAATGTGTACTATACGAAGTTATGGGCCCATCTGGCCTGTG
TTTCAGACACCAGGGAGTCTCTGCTCACGTTTCCTGCTATTTGCAGCCTCTCTATCAAGACTAATACACC
TCTTCCCGCATCGGCTGCCTGTGAGAGGCTTTTCAGCACTGCAGGATTGCTTTTCAGCCCCAAAAGAGCT
AGGCTTGACACTAACAATTTTGAGAATCAGCTTCTACTGAAGTTAAATCTGAGGTTTTACAACTTTGAGT
AGCGTGTACTGGCATTAGATTGTCTGTCTTATAGTTTGATAATTAAATACAAACAGTTCTAAAGCAGGAT
AAAACCTTGTATGCATTTCATTTAATGTTTTTTGAGATTAAAAGCTTAAACAAGAATCTCTAGTTTTCTT
TCTTGCTTTTACTTTTACTTCCTTAATACTCAAG
